>Addgene plasmid #43312 | II-CCTC | depositor partial sequence | sequence record 58577 | II-CCTC sequence 426 bps
CGTCTCGCTTAACCCCAGAGCAGGTCGTGGCGATCGCAAGCCACGACGGAGGAAAGCAAGCCTTGGAAAC
AGTACAGAGGCTGTTGCCTGTGCTGTGCCAAGCGCACGGACTCACCCCAGAGCAGGTCGTGGCGATCGCA
AGCCACGACGGAGGAAAGCAAGCCTTGGAAACAGTACAGAGGCTGTTGCCTGTGCTGTGCCAAGCGCACG
GCCTCACCCCAGAGCAGGTCGTGGCCATTGCCTCGAATGGAGGGGGCAAACAGGCGTTGGAAACCGTACA
ACGATTGCTGCCGGTGCTGTGCCAAGCGCACGGATTAACCCCAGAGCAGGTCGTGGCGATCGCAAGCCAC
GACGGAGGAAAGCAAGCCTTGGAAACAGTACAGAGGCTGTTGCCTGTGCTGTGCCAAGCGCACGGGCTCA
GAGACG
