>Addgene plasmid #43312 | II-CCTC | addgene partial sequence | sequence record 61892 | M13-F20 5'-TGTAAAACGACGGCCAGT-3'
GCGAATTGGGCCCTCTAGATGCATGCTCGAGCGGCCGCCAGTGTGATGGATATCTGCAGAATTCGCCCTT
CTTTCCTGTGCCCACGTCTCTGAGCCCGTGCGCTTGGCACAGCACAGGCAACAGCCTCTGTACTGTTTCC
AAGGCTTGCTTTCCTCCGTCGTGGCTTGCGATCGCCACGACCTGCTCTGGGGTTAATCCGTGCGCTTGGC
ACAGCACCGGCAGCAATCGTTGTACGGTTTCCAACGCCTGTTTGCCCCCTCCATTCGAGGCAATGGCCAC
GACCTGCTCTGGGGTGAGGCCGTGCGCTTGGCACAGCACAGGCAACAGCCTCTGTACTGTTTCCAAGGCT
TGCTTTCCTCCGTCGTGGCTTGCGATCGCCACGACCTGCTCTGGGGTGAGTCCGTGCGCTTGGCACAGCA
CAGGCAACAGCCTCTGTACTGTTTCCAAGGCTTGCTTTCCTCCGTCGTGGCTTGCGATCGCCACGACCTG
CTCTGGGGTTAAGCGAGACGCGCTAGGACGGCAAGGGCGAATTCCAGCACACTGGCGGCCGTTACTAGTG
GATCCGAGCTCGGTACCAAGCTTGATGCATAGCTTGAGTATTCTATAGTGTCACCTAAATAGCTTGGCGT
AATCATGGTCATAGCTGTTTCCTGTGTGAAATTGTTATCCGCTCACAATTCCACACAACATACGAGCCGG
AAGCATAAAGTGTAAAGCCTGGGGTGCCTAATGAGTGAGCTAACTCACATTAATTGCGTTGCGCTCACTG
CCCGCTTTCCAGTCGGGAAACCTGTCGTGCCAGCTGCATTAATGAATCGGCCAACGCGCGGGGAGAGGCG
GTTTGCGTATTGGGCGCTCTTCCGCTTCCT
