[The description below was written by a language model from this plasmid's Addgene catalogue record.]
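Description:
II-CCTC is a bacterial cloning plasmid built on the commercial pCRII-TOPO backbone (about 4.0 kb without insert), carrying a 426 bp synthetic insert introduced by TOPO cloning. It is a high-copy plasmid maintained in E. coli and is listed with dual ampicillin and kanamycin resistance, consistent with the two selectable markers normally present on this backbone. The insert sits between the standard T7 and M13-reverse priming sites, which are the recorded sequencing primers. No feature table is supplied, so the origin of replication and other backbone elements are not individually documented here.

The record does not describe the insert beyond its name, size and synthetic origin. It was deposited in connection with a TALEN genome-editing system developed for generating human stem cell-based disease models. In that context the name suggests a library component: a pre-assembled block of TALE repeat units whose repeat-variable residues would recognise the four-base DNA sequence CCTC, with the "II" prefix probably denoting its position in an ordered assembly. The insert size is broadly compatible with four TALE repeats of roughly 100 bp each, but this interpretation is an inference from the name and the associated publication rather than something stated in the catalogue fields.

No promoter, tag, reporter or eukaryotic expression element is recorded for the insert, so the plasmid is best regarded as a storage and propagation vector. It would serve as a source of a modular fragment to be combined with companion plasmids into full-length TALEN constructs, not as something expressed directly in cells.
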