Addgene plasmid #43312: II-CCTC
Depositing lab: Chad Cowan & Kiran Musunuru. Depositing organization: Harvard University. Publication: A TALEN Genome-Editing System for Generating Human Stem Cell-Based Disease Models. Ding Q, Lee YK, Schaefer EA, Peters DT, Veres A, Kim K, Kuperwasser N, Motola DL, Meissner TB, Hendriks WT, Trevisan M, Gupta RM, Moisan A, Banks E, Friesen M, Schinzel RT, Xia F, Tang A, Xia Y, Figueroa E, Wann A, Ahfeldt T, Daheron L, Zhang F, Rubin LL, Peng LF, Chung RT, Musunuru K, Cowan CA. Cell Stem Cell. 2012 Dec 12. pii: S1934-5909(12)00645-5. doi: 10.1016/j.stem.2012.11.011. PubMed 23246482.
Backbone
  Vector backbone: pCRII-TOPO
  Backbone manufacturer: Invitrogen
  Backbone size w/o insert (bp): 3973
  Vector type: Bacterial Cloning
Growth in bacteria
  Bacterial resistance: Ampicillin and Kanamycin, 100 & 50 μg/mL
  Growth temperature: 37°C
  Growth strain: Top10
  Copy number: High Copy
Gene/Insert
  Gene/Insert name: II-CCTC
  Species: Synthetic
  Insert size (bp): 426
  Cloning method: TOPO Cloning
  Sequencing primers: 5′ T7; 3′ M13-rev
Terms and licenses: Academic/Nonprofit Terms; Industry Terms: Not Available to Industry
How to cite: II-CCTC was a gift from Chad Cowan & Kiran Musunuru (Addgene plasmid # 43312 ; http://n2t.net/addgene:43312 ; RRID:Addgene_43312)
